>Addgene plasmid #44265 | K15/LacZ | addgene partial sequence | sequence record 62494 | LNCX 5'-AGCTCGTTTAGTGAACCGTCAGATC-3'
TCCACGCTGTTTTGACCTCCATAGAAGACACCGGGACCGATCCAGCCTCCGGACTCTAGAGGATCCGGTA
CTCGAGATCTGAGCTACCAGCGAGACTCCCCTGGGAAGGGGCCTGACTGGGGTGATAAAAGTTTACTCTA
ACCCCTCCCTCGACTTGTCAATAAAACTATCCTCCAAGGGAAAAAGGATACCTTGCTTATTTCAGCCGAT
GAGGGATGGGTCATGTCTTAGCCCCTTGTTTTACTTGAACCAAAGTCCACCCTGTCCCAGGACAGGGAGA
GGGGGCAAGAGCATATTGCTAGAGCTATGGCAATTCGGGTTAGATAAATGACCTGTACAGAGGGAATCGT
TCTTTTCGACAATCTTGTTTCCCCTTCAGAGAGCTAGTGGGGTTTAGAGAGGTCTGGTGGTCGGTTGTAC
ACGTAACTGCTGCAATACACAGTAATAAAAAGTGAGGTGTGCACAGGCCAGAGGTTAATATAAGCAGCTT
CTGTACTCACCCCTCTGTCCTTCAGAGACAAGGTCTGAGCCTGCGGCTCACTGATTTAGTTGGGTTGCCC
AGCTGGTGAGTTCCAGGGACCCACTTTGCCTCCTCGTGTTGAGATTGCAGAATGCCACCCCCTCTACCCA
CGTGTTCTGGCGATCACACTCAGGTTGTCAGGCTTGGTGGCACACACCTTTACTCACAAAGTCACCTTGT
AGCCCCACACCGGCGCTTCATGTGGGAGCTGGGGATTTGAACTCTGACCCTCATGCTTGCTGAGGAAGCA
TTTCCCCGCTAGAAACTAAAGCGTGGGATTTGAACCGGTCCCAGATTTAGTTTTCTTTCCATTGTTCTCT
CTTCGGATTGGGA
