>Addgene plasmid #44265 | K15/LacZ | addgene partial sequence | sequence record 62495 | Amp-R 5'-ATAATACCGCGCCACATAGC-3'
GGAAACGTTCTTCGGGGCGAAAACTCTCAAGGATCTTACCGCTGTTGAGATCCAGTTCGATGTAACCCAC
TCGTGCACCCAACTGATCTTCAGCATCTTTTACTTTCACCAGCGTTTCTGGGTGAGCAAAAACAGGAAGG
CAAAATGCCGCAAAAAAGGGAATAAGGGCGACACGGAAATGTTGAATACTCATACTCTTCCTTTTTCAAT
ATTATTGAAGCATTTATCAGGGTTATTGTCTCATGAGCGGATACATATTTGAATGTATTTAGAAAAATAA
ACAAATAGGGGTTCCGCGCACATTTCCCCGAAAAGTGCCACCTGACGTCTAAGAAACCATTATTATCATG
ACATTAACCTATAAAAATAGGCGTATCACGAGGCCCTTTCGTCTCGCGCGTTTCGGTGATGACGGTGAAA
ACCTCTGACACATGCAGCTCCCGGAGACGGTCACAGCTTGTCTGTAAGCGGATGCCGGGAGCAGACAAGC
CCGTCAGGGCGCGTCAGCGGGTGTTGGCGGGTGTCGGGGCTGGCTTAACTATGCGGCATCAGAGCAGATT
GTACTGAGAGTGCACCATATGCGGTGTGAAATACCGCACAGATGCGTAAGGAGAAAATACCGCATCAGGC
GCCATTCGCCATTCAGGCTGCGCAACTGTTGGGAAGGGCGATCGGTGCGGGCCTCTTCGCTATTACGCCA
GCTGGCGAAAGGGGGATGTGCTGCAAGGCGATTAAGTTGGGTAACGCCAGGGTTTTCCCAGTCACGACGT
TGTAAAACGACGGCCAGTGAATTCGAGCTTGCATGCCTGCAGGTCGTTACATAACTTACGGTAAATGGCC
CGCCTGGCTGACCGCCCAACGACCCCCGCCCATTGACGTCAATAATGAC
