>Addgene plasmid #44265 | K15/LacZ | addgene partial sequence | sequence record 62497 | LacZ-R 5'-GACAGTATCGGCCTCAGGAA-3'
CGCTTCTGGTGCCGGAAACCAGGCAAAGCGCCATTCGCCATTCAGGCTGCGCAACTGTTGGGAAGGGCGA
TCGGTGCGGGCCTCTTCGCTATTACGCCAGCTGGCGAAAGGGGGATGTGCTGCAAGGCGATTAAGTTGGG
TAACGCCAGGGTTTTCCCAGTCACGACGTTGTAAAACGACGGGATCGCGCTTGAGCAGCTCCTTGCTGGT
GTCCAGACCAATGCCTCCCAGACCGGCAACGAAAATCACGTTCTTGTTGGTCAAAGTAAACGACATGGTG
ACTTCTTTTTTGCTTTAGCAGGCTCTTTCGATCCCCGGGAATTGCGGCCGCGGGTACAATTCCGCAGCTT
TTAGAGCAGAAGTAACACTTCCGTACAGGCCTAGAAGTAAAGGCAACATCCACTGAGGAGCAGTTCTTTG
ATTTGCACCACCACCGGATCCGGGACCTGAAATAAAAGACAAAAAGACTAAACTTACCAGTTAACTTTCT
GGTTTTTCAGTTCCTCGACACTAGTGGATCCAAAGAATTCCTGTCCCTAGCAAGCAGGAGAGACTCTAGC
AAGAGTGTCTGAGCTGGACTGAAAGCAGCCTGCAGTGCCTGTTGCCCCTAGCCTGGGACTCCTTATAAAC
CCTTCAGAGGGGGTGGGGGCCTCGCCTCCTCCCCTTGAGCGGAGCCAACTCCTCTGCCTTCCAGACAAAC
ACAGCTGCCCGCACACCTCCACAGAACTCACTTGTAGGGAGTTTTTCTTTTCCTTTTTTTTTTTCTCTTA
ATGCAACAAAAGAGATGATTCAGAATTAATGGGGTTTTGCCCTAGGCCATAGTTTTAACACTGGGATTAC
AGGTTCATTTCTCACTCTAGGAGAAAGAGCACACTCTCACCATAGCACACTTTCTGAGGTTTCTCGTGTC
CCATCCCGTTAGAGCAGCTAGGCCC
