[The description below was written by a language model from this plasmid's Addgene catalogue record.]
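Description:
K15/LacZ (also called K15-LacZ-pCMVβ) is a mammalian reporter and mouse transgenesis plasmid built on Clontech's pCMVβ backbone, in which the original CMV promoter has been replaced by a roughly 5 kb fragment of the murine keratin 15 (Krt15) promoter, designated the −4.8 fragment. The total construct is about 12.2 kb. It is propagated in E. coli under ampicillin selection. The record does not name the origin of replication and lists the copy number as unknown. No mammalian drug-selection marker is recorded, and the "selectable marker" entry refers only to the lacZ reporter itself.

The promoter fragment was amplified by high-fidelity PCR from mouse genomic DNA. It was first cloned through XhoI and EcoRI sites added by the primers into an intermediate vector, then subcloned into pCMVβ upstream of the E. coli lacZ coding sequence, with both sites preserved. As a result, β-galactosidase expression is placed under the control of Krt15 regulatory sequences, so enzymatic staining marks the cells in which this promoter is active. Other backbone elements that may flank lacZ, such as splice or polyadenylation signals, are not itemised in the record, and no feature table is provided.

According to the depositor, the complete K15 promoter–lacZ transgene can be excised from the bacterial backbone with XhoI and SalI. This fits the "mouse targeting" classification and use of the released fragment to generate transgenic reporter mice. The associated publication indicates that the promoter directs expression to putative epithelial stem cells in the hair follicle bulge, making the construct useful for visualising that cell population and for assessing K15 promoter activity and specificity.
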