Addgene plasmid #44265: K15/LacZ
Depositing lab: George Cotsarelis. Depositing organization: University of Pennsylvania. Publication: Keratin 15 promoter targets putative epithelial stem cells in the hair follicle bulge. Liu Y, Lyle S, Yang Z, Cotsarelis G. J Invest Dermatol. 2003 Nov;121(5):963-8. 10.1046/j.1523-1747.2003.12600.x PubMed 14708593.
Backbone
  Vector backbone: pCMVbeta
  Backbone manufacturer: Clontech
  Backbone size w/o insert (bp): 7164
  Total vector size (bp): 12152
  Modifications to backbone: CMV promoter replaced with murine K15 promoter (-4.8) fragment
  Vector type: Mammalian Expression, Mouse Targeting ; β-Galactosidase
  Selectable markers: LacZ
Growth in bacteria
  Bacterial resistance: Ampicillin, 100 μg/mL
  Growth temperature: 37°C
  Growth strain: DH5alpha
  Copy number: Unknown
Gene/Insert
  Gene/Insert name: K15 promoter (-4.8) (alt names: Krt1-15 promoter; mouse keratin 15 promoter; Krt15 keratin 15)
  Species: M. musculus (mouse)
  Insert size (bp): 4961
  Mutation: Contains the murine K15 promoter (-4.8) fragment
  GenBank ID: NC_000077.6 AF542050
  Entrez Gene: Krt15 (a.k.a. RP23-217I3.2, AI528832, K15, Krt1-15)
  Promoter: murine K15 promoter (-4.8) fragment
  Tag / fusion protein: LacZ (C terminal on backbone)
  Cloning method: Restriction Enzyme; 5′ cloning site XhoI (not destroyed); 3′ cloning site EcoRI (not destroyed)
  Sequencing primers: 5′ Amp-R; 3′ LacZ-R; EBV-rev
Terms and licenses: Academic/Nonprofit Terms; Industry Terms: Not Available to Industry
Depositor comments: Alternate plasmid name: K15-LacZ-pCMVβ The K15 promoter was cloned from C57 BL/SJ mouse genomic DNA (isolated from tail) by PCR using the Supermix High Fidelity Kit (GIBCO). The sequences of the forward and reverse primers were CTGAGCTACCAGCGAGACTCC (K15F1) and TTCCTGTCCCTAGCAAGCAGGAGAG (K15R1), respectively. XhoI and EcoRI restriction sequences were added to the 5' end of forward and reverse primers respectively for subsequent cloning of the PCR product into PBK/CMV vector (Stratagene). The promoter fragment was then subcloned into pCMVβ (Clontech). The entire K15 promoter-lacZ transgene can be released by digestion with XhoI/SalI.
How to cite: K15/LacZ was a gift from George Cotsarelis (Addgene plasmid # 44265 ; http://n2t.net/addgene:44265 ; RRID:Addgene_44265)
